Addgene plasmid #1188: p426 103Q GAL
Depositing lab: Susan Lindquist. Depositing organization: Whitehead Institute for Biomedical Research. Publication: Aggregation of huntingtin in yeast varies with the length of the polyglutamine expansion and the expression of chaperone proteins. Krobitsch S, Lindquist S. Proc Natl Acad Sci U S A 2000 Feb 15;97(4):1589-94. 10.1073/pnas.97.4.1589 PubMed 10677504.
Backbone
  Vector backbone: p426 GAL
  Vector type: Yeast Expression
  Selectable markers: URA3
Growth in bacteria
  Bacterial resistance: Ampicillin, 100 μg/mL
  Growth temperature: 37°C
  Growth strain: DH5alpha
  Copy number: High Copy
Gene/Insert
  Gene/Insert name: htt 103Q
  Species: H. sapiens (human)
  Insert size (bp): 500
  GenBank ID: NM_002111
  Entrez Gene: HTT (a.k.a. HD, IT15, LOMARS)
  Tag / fusion protein: GFP (C terminal on insert)
  Cloning method: Restriction Enzyme
  Sequencing primers: 5′ M13R; 3′ EGFP-N
Terms and licenses: Academic/Nonprofit Terms; Industry Terms: Not Available to Industry
Depositor comments: N terminal region of Ht with polyQ repeat length of 103 fused to GFP.
How to cite: p426 103Q GAL was a gift from Susan Lindquist (Addgene plasmid # 1188 ; http://n2t.net/addgene:1188 ; RRID:Addgene_1188)
