[The description below was written by a language model from this plasmid's Addgene catalogue record.]
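Description:
p426 103Q GAL is a yeast expression plasmid built on the p426 GAL backbone. It carries a URA3 auxotrophic marker for selection in uracil-deficient yeast strains. In E. coli it is maintained as a high-copy plasmid under ampicillin selection. No feature table accompanies the record, so origins of replication and the promoter are not explicitly listed. The backbone name does correspond to the widely used p42x shuttle vector series, in which a "426" designation conventionally indicates a 2μ-based multicopy URA3 plasmid and "GAL" indicates a galactose-inducible GAL1 promoter, which would allow expression to be switched on by carbon source.

The insert, about 500 bp, encodes the N-terminal region of human huntingtin (HTT) containing an expanded polyglutamine tract of 103 glutamines, fused at its C terminus to GFP. This repeat length lies far beyond the normal range and models the pathogenic expansion that underlies Huntington's disease. The GFP fusion lets the distribution of the protein be followed in living cells by fluorescence, distinguishing diffuse soluble signal from discrete aggregates or inclusions.

According to the associated publication, the construct was used to examine how huntingtin aggregation in yeast depends on polyglutamine length and on the expression of chaperone proteins. It is therefore typically used as the long-repeat member of a set of polyQ-length variants, serving as a tractable yeast model for polyglutamine misfolding and aggregation and for the cellular factors that modify them.
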