>Addgene plasmid #1188 | p426 103Q GAL | addgene partial sequence | sequence record 16439 | GAL1 5'-AATATACCTCTATACTTTAACGTC-3'
TGGATCCCCCGGGCTGCAGGAATTAATTCTGCAGATATCCATCACACTGGCGGCCGCTCGAGGTCGACCG
CCATGGCGACCCTGGAAAAGCTGATGAAGGCCTTCGAGTCCCTCAAAAGCTTCCAACAGCAGCAACAGCA
ACAACAGCAGCAACAGCAACAACAGCAGCAACAGCAACAACAGCAGCAACAGCAACAACAGCAGCAACAG
CAACAACAGCAGCAACAGCAACAACAGCAGCAACAGCAACAACAGCAGCAACAGCAACAACAGCAGCAAC
AGCAACAACAGCAGCAACAGCAACAACAGCAGCAACAGCAACAACAGCAGCAACAGCAACAACAGCAGCA
ACAGCAACAACAGCAGCAACAGCAACAACAGCAGCAACAGCAACAACAGCAGCAACAGCAACAACCGCCA
CCACCTCCCCCTCCACCCCCACCTCCTCAACTTCCTCAACCTCCTCCACAGGCACAGCCTCTGCTGCCTC
AGCCACAACCTCCTCCACCTCCACCTCCACCTCCTCCAGGCCCAGCTGTGGCTGAGGAGCCTCTGCACCG
ACCTGGATCCCTGGTGAGCAAGGGCGAGGAGCTGTTCACCGGGGTGGTGCCCATCCTGGTCGAGCTGGAC
GGCGACGTAAACGGCCACAAGTTCAGCGTG
